>Addgene plasmid #114086 | pCAG-NLS(SV40)x2-rAPOBEC1-gs-XTEN-gs-hdLbCas12a(D832A)-gs-UGI-NLS(SV40)(LbBE1.4) (RTW1293) | depositor full sequence | sequence record 215564 | pCAG-NLS(SV40)x2-rAPOBEC1-gs-XTEN-gs-hdLbCas12a(D832A)-gs-UGI-NLS(SV40)(LbBE1.4) (RTW1293) sequence 9673 bps
GTCGACATTGATTATTGACTAGTTATTAATAGTAATCAATTACGGGGTCATTAGTTCATAGCCCATATAT
GGAGTTCCGCGTTACATAACTTACGGTAAATGGCCCGCCTGGCTGACCGCCCAACGACCCCCGCCCATTG
ACGTCAATAATGACGTATGTTCCCATAGTAACGCCAATAGGGACTTTCCATTGACGTCAATGGGTGGACT
ATTTACGGTAAACTGCCCACTTGGCAGTACATCAAGTGTATCATATGCCAAGTACGCCCCCTATTGACGT
CAATGACGGTAAATGGCCCGCCTGGCATTATGCCCAGTACATGACCTTATGGGACTTTCCTACTTGGCAG
TACATCTACGTATTAGTCATCGCTATTACCATGGGTCGAGGTGAGCCCCACGTTCTGCTTCACTCTCCCC
ATCTCCCCCCCCTCCCCACCCCCAATTTTGTATTTATTTATTTTTTAATTATTTTGTGCAGCGATGGGGG
CGGGGGGGGGGGGGGCGCGCGCCAGGCGGGGCGGGGCGGGGCGAGGGGCGGGGCGGGGCGAGGCGGAGAG
GTGCGGCGGCAGCCAATCAGAGCGGCGCGCTCCGAAAGTTTCCTTTTATGGCGAGGCGGCGGCGGCGGCG
GCCCTATAAAAAGCGAAGCGCGCGGCGGGCGGGAGTCGCTGCGTTGCCTTCGCCCCGTGCCCCGCTCCGC
GCCGCCTCGCGCCGCCCGCCCCGGCTCTGACTGACCGCGTTACTCCCACAGGTGAGCGGGCGGGACGGCC
CTTCTCCTCCGGGCTGTAATTAGCGCTTGGTTTAATGACGGCTCGTTTCTTTTCTGTGGCTGCGTGAAAG
CCTTAAAGGGCTCCGGGAGGGCCCTTTGTGCGGGGGGGAGCGGCTCGGGGGGTGCGTGCGTGTGTGTGTG
CGTGGGGAGCGCCGCGTGCGGCCCGCGCTGCCCGGCGGCTGTGAGCGCTGCGGGCGCGGCGCGGGGCTTT
GTGCGCTCCGCGTGTGCGCGAGGGGAGCGCGGCCGGGGGCGGTGCCCCGCGGTGCGGGGGGGCTGCGAGG
GGAACAAAGGCTGCGTGCGGGGTGTGTGCGTGGGGGGGTGAGCAGGGGGTGTGGGCGCGGCGGTCGGGCT
GTAACCCCCCCCTGCACCCCCCTCCCCGAGTTGCTGAGCACGGCCCGGCTTCGGGTGCGGGGCTCCGTGC
GGGGCGTGGCGCGGGGCTCGCCGTGCCGGGCGGGGGGTGGCGGCAGGTGGGGGTGCCGGGCGGGGCGGGG
CCGCCTCGGGCCGGGGAGGGCTCGGGGGAGGGGCGCGGCGGCCCCGGAGCGCCGGCGGCTGTCGAGGCGC
GGCGAGCCGCAGCCATTGCCTTTTATGGTAATCGTGCGAGAGGGCGCAGGGACTTCCTTTGTCCCAAATC
TGGCGGAGCCGAAATCTGGGAGGCGCCGCCGCACCCCCTCTAGCGGGCGCGGGCGAAGCGGTGCGGCGCC
GGCAGGAAGGAAATGGGCGGGGAGGGCCTTCGTGCGTCGCCGCGCCGCCGTCCCCTTCTCCATCTCCAGC
CTCGGGGCTGCCGCAGGGGGACGGCTGCCTTCGGGGGGGACGGGGCAGGGCGGGGTTCGGCTTCTGGCGT
GTGACCGGCGGCTCTAGAGCCTCTGCTAACCATGTTCATGCCTTCTTCTTTTTCCTACAGCTCCTGGGCA
ACGTGCTGGTTATTGTGCTGTCTCATCATTTTGGCAAAGAATTCTGCAGTCGACGGTACCGCGGGCCCGG
GATCCACCGGTCGCCACCATGGGCCCAAAGAAAAAGAGGAAAGTCGGCAGTGGACCTAAAAAGAAACGAA
AGGTTGGGTCAGGTAGCTCAGAGACTGGCCCAGTGGCTGTGGACCCCACATTGAGACGGCGGATCGAGCC
CCATGAGTTTGAGGTATTCTTCGATCCGAGAGAGCTCCGCAAGGAGACCTGCCTGCTTTACGAAATTAAT
TGGGGGGGCCGGCACTCCATTTGGCGACATACATCACAGAACACTAACAAGCACGTCGAAGTCAACTTCA
TCGAGAAGTTCACGACAGAAAGATATTTCTGTCCGAACACAAGGTGCAGCATTACCTGGTTTCTCAGCTG
GAGCCCATGCGGCGAATGTAGTAGGGCCATCACTGAATTCCTGTCAAGGTATCCCCACGTCACTCTGTTT
ATTTACATCGCAAGGCTGTACCACCACGCTGACCCCCGCAATCGACAAGGCCTGCGGGATTTGATCTCTT
CAGGTGTGACTATCCAAATTATGACTGAGCAGGAGTCAGGATACTGCTGGAGAAACTTTGTGAATTATAG
CCCGAGTAATGAAGCCCACTGGCCTAGGTATCCCCATCTGTGGGTACGACTGTACGTTCTTGAACTGTAC
TGCATCATACTGGGCCTGCCTCCTTGTCTCAACATTCTGAGAAGGAAGCAGCCACAGCTGACATTCTTTA
CCATCGCTCTTCAGTCTTGTCATTACCAGCGACTGCCCCCACACATTCTCTGGGCCACCGGGTTGAAATC
TGGTGGTTCTTCTGGTGGTTCTAGCGGCAGCGAGACTCCCGGGACCTCAGAGTCCGCCACACCCGAAAGT
TCCGGAGGGAGTAGCGGCGGGTCTAGCAAGCTGGAGAAGTTTACAAACTGCTACTCCCTGTCTAAGACCC
TGAGGTTCAAGGCCATCCCTGTGGGCAAGACCCAGGAGAACATCGACAATAAGCGGCTGCTGGTGGAGGA
CGAGAAGAGAGCCGAGGATTATAAGGGCGTGAAGAAGCTGCTGGATCGCTACTATCTGTCTTTTATCAAC
GACGTGCTGCACAGCATCAAGCTGAAGAATCTGAACAATTACATCAGCCTGTTCCGGAAGAAAACCAGAA
CCGAGAAGGAGAATAAGGAGCTGGAGAACCTGGAGATCAATCTGCGGAAGGAGATCGCCAAGGCCTTCAA
GGGCAACGAGGGCTACAAGTCCCTGTTTAAGAAGGATATCATCGAGACAATCCTGCCAGAGTTCCTGGAC
GATAAGGACGAGATCGCCCTGGTGAACAGCTTCAATGGCTTTACCACAGCCTTCACCGGCTTCTTTGATA
ACAGAGAGAATATGTTTTCCGAGGAGGCCAAGAGCACATCCATCGCCTTCAGGTGTATCAACGAGAATCT
GACCCGCTACATCTCTAATATGGACATCTTCGAGAAGGTGGACGCCATCTTTGATAAGCACGAGGTGCAG
GAGATCAAGGAGAAGATCCTGAACAGCGACTATGATGTGGAGGATTTCTTTGAGGGCGAGTTCTTTAACT
TTGTGCTGACACAGGAGGGCATCGACGTGTATAACGCCATCATCGGCGGCTTCGTGACCGAGAGCGGCGA
GAAGATCAAGGGCCTGAACGAGTACATCAACCTGTATAATCAGAAAACCAAGCAGAAGCTGCCTAAGTTT
AAGCCACTGTATAAGCAGGTGCTGAGCGATCGGGAGTCTCTGAGCTTCTACGGCGAGGGCTATACATCCG
ATGAGGAGGTGCTGGAGGTGTTTAGAAACACCCTGAACAAGAACAGCGAGATCTTCAGCTCCATCAAGAA
GCTGGAGAAGCTGTTCAAGAATTTTGACGAGTACTCTAGCGCCGGCATCTTTGTGAAGAACGGCCCCGCC
ATCAGCACAATCTCCAAGGATATCTTCGGCGAGTGGAACGTGATCCGGGACAAGTGGAATGCCGAGTATG
ACGATATCCACCTGAAGAAGAAGGCCGTGGTGACCGAGAAGTACGAGGACGATCGGAGAAAGTCCTTCAA
GAAGATCGGCTCCTTTTCTCTGGAGCAGCTGCAGGAGTACGCCGACGCCGATCTGTCTGTGGTGGAGAAG
CTGAAGGAGATCATCATCCAGAAGGTGGATGAGATCTACAAGGTGTATGGCTCCTCTGAGAAGCTGTTCG
ACGCCGATTTTGTGCTGGAGAAGAGCCTGAAGAAGAACGACGCCGTGGTGGCCATCATGAAGGACCTGCT
GGATTCTGTGAAGAGCTTCGAGAATTACATCAAGGCCTTCTTTGGCGAGGGCAAGGAGACAAACAGGGAC
GAGTCCTTCTATGGCGATTTTGTGCTGGCCTACGACATCCTGCTGAAGGTGGACCACATCTACGATGCCA
TCCGCAATTATGTGACCCAGAAGCCCTACTCTAAGGATAAGTTCAAGCTGTATTTTCAGAACCCTCAGTT
CATGGGCGGCTGGGACAAGGATAAGGAGACAGACTATCGGGCCACCATCCTGAGATACGGCTCCAAGTAC
TATCTGGCCATCATGGATAAGAAGTACGCCAAGTGCCTGCAGAAGATCGACAAGGACGATGTGAACGGCA
ATTACGAGAAGATCAACTATAAGCTGCTGCCCGGCCCTAATAAGATGCTGCCAAAGGTGTTCTTTTCTAA
GAAGTGGATGGCCTACTATAACCCCAGCGAGGACATCCAGAAGATCTACAAGAATGGCACATTCAAGAAG
GGCGATATGTTTAACCTGAATGACTGTCACAAGCTGATCGACTTCTTTAAGGATAGCATCTCCCGGTATC
CAAAGTGGTCCAATGCCTACGATTTCAACTTTTCTGAGACAGAGAAGTATAAGGACATCGCCGGCTTTTA
CAGAGAGGTGGAGGAGCAGGGCTATAAGGTGAGCTTCGAGTCTGCCAGCAAGAAGGAGGTGGATAAGCTG
GTGGAGGAGGGCAAGCTGTATATGTTCCAGATCTATAACAAGGACTTTTCCGATAAGTCTCACGGCACAC
CCAATCTGCACACCATGTACTTCAAGCTGCTGTTTGACGAGAACAATCACGGACAGATCAGGCTGAGCGG
AGGAGCAGAGCTGTTCATGAGGCGCGCCTCCCTGAAGAAGGAGGAGCTGGTGGTGCACCCAGCCAACTCC
CCTATCGCCAACAAGAATCCAGATAATCCCAAGAAAACCACAACCCTGTCCTACGACGTGTATAAGGATA
AGAGGTTTTCTGAGGACCAGTACGAGCTGCACATCCCAATCGCCATCAATAAGTGCCCCAAGAACATCTT
CAAGATCAATACAGAGGTGCGCGTGCTGCTGAAGCACGACGATAACCCCTATGTGATCGGCATCGCCAGG
GGCGAGCGCAATCTGCTGTATATCGTGGTGGTGGACGGCAAGGGCAACATCGTGGAGCAGTATTCCCTGA
ACGAGATCATCAACAACTTCAACGGCATCAGGATCAAGACAGATTACCACTCTCTGCTGGACAAGAAGGA
GAAGGAGAGGTTCGAGGCCCGCCAGAACTGGACCTCCATCGAGAATATCAAGGAGCTGAAGGCCGGCTAT
ATCTCTCAGGTGGTGCACAAGATCTGCGAGCTGGTGGAGAAGTACGATGCCGTGATCGCCCTGGAGGACC
TGAACTCTGGCTTTAAGAATAGCCGCGTGAAGGTGGAGAAGCAGGTGTATCAGAAGTTCGAGAAGATGCT
GATCGATAAGCTGAACTACATGGTGGACAAGAAGTCTAATCCTTGTGCAACAGGCGGCGCCCTGAAGGGC
TATCAGATCACCAATAAGTTCGAGAGCTTTAAGTCCATGTCTACCCAGAACGGCTTCATCTTTTACATCC
CTGCCTGGCTGACATCCAAGATCGATCCATCTACCGGCTTTGTGAACCTGCTGAAAACCAAGTATACCAG
CATCGCCGATTCCAAGAAGTTCATCAGCTCCTTTGACAGGATCATGTACGTGCCCGAGGAGGATCTGTTC
GAGTTTGCCCTGGACTATAAGAACTTCTCTCGCACAGACGCCGATTACATCAAGAAGTGGAAGCTGTACT
CCTACGGCAACCGGATCAGAATCTTCCGGAATCCTAAGAAGAACAACGTGTTCGACTGGGAGGAGGTGTG
CCTGACCAGCGCCTATAAGGAGCTGTTCAACAAGTACGGCATCAATTATCAGCAGGGCGATATCAGAGCC
CTGCTGTGCGAGCAGTCCGACAAGGCCTTCTACTCTAGCTTTATGGCCCTGATGAGCCTGATGCTGCAGA
TGCGGAACAGCATCACAGGCCGCACCGACGTGGATTTTCTGATCAGCCCTGTGAAGAACTCCGACGGCAT
CTTCTACGATAGCCGGAACTATGAGGCCCAGGAGAATGCCATCCTGCCAAAGAACGCCGACGCCAATGGC
GCCTATAACATCGCCAGAAAGGTGCTGTGGGCCATCGGCCAGTTCAAGAAGGCCGAGGACGAGAAGCTGG
ATAAGGTGAAGATCGCCATCTCTAACAAGGAGTGGCTGGAGTACGCCCAGACCAGCGTGAAGCACTCTGG
TGGTTCTGGAGGATCTGGTGGTTCTACTAATCTGTCAGATATTATTGAAAAGGAGACCGGTAAGCAACTG
GTTATCCAGGAATCCATCCTCATGCTCCCAGAGGAGGTGGAAGAAGTCATTGGGAACAAGCCGGAAAGCG
ATATACTCGTGCACACCGCCTACGACGAGAGCACCGACGAGAATGTCATGCTTCTGACTAGCGACGCCCC
TGAATACAAGCCTTGGGCTCTGGTCATACAGGATAGCAACGGTGAGAACAAGATTAAGATGCTCTCTGGT
GGTTCTCCCAAGAAGAAGAGGAAAGTCTAAAGCGGCCGCACTCCTCAGGTGCAGGCTGCCTATCAGAAGG
TGGTGGCTGGTGTGGCCAATGCCCTGGCTCACAAATACCACTGAGATCTTTTTCCCTCTGCCAAAAATTA
TGGGGACATCATGAAGCCCCTTGAGCATCTGACTTCTGGCTAATAAAGGAAATTTATTTTCATTGCAATA
GTGTGTTGGAATTTTTTGTGTCTCTCACTCGGAAGGACATATGGGAGGGCAAATCATTTAAAACATCAGA
ATGAGTATTTGGTTTAGAGTTTGGCAACATATGCCATATGCTGGCTGCCATGAACAAAGGTGGCTATAAA
GAGGTCATCAGTATATGAAACAGCCCCCTGCTGTCCATTCCTTATTCCATAGAAAAGCCTTGACTTGAGG
TTAGATTTTTTTTATATTTTGTTTTGTGTTATTTTTTTCTTTAACATCCCTAAAATTTTCCTTACATGTT
TTACTAGCCAGATTTTTCCTCCTCTCCTGACTACTCCCAGTCATAGCTGTCCCTCTTCTCTTATGAAGAT
CCCTCGACCTGCAGCCCAAGCTTGGCGTAATCATGGTCATAGCTGTTTCCTGTGTGAAATTGTTATCCGC
TCACAATTCCACACAACATACGAGCCGGAAGCATAAAGTGTAAAGCCTGGGGTGCCTAATGAGTGAGCTA
ACTCACATTAATTGCGTTGCGCTCACTGCCCGCTTTCCAGTCGGGAAACCTGTCGTGCCAGCGGATCCGC
ATCTCAATTAGTCAGCAACCATAGTCCCGCCCCTAACTCCGCCCATCCCGCCCCTAACTCCGCCCAGTTC
CGCCCATTCTCCGCCCCATGGCTGACTAATTTTTTTTATTTATGCAGAGGCCGAGGCCGCCTCGGCCTCT
GAGCTATTCCAGAAGTAGTGAGGAGGCTTTTTTGGAGGCCTAGGCTTTTGCAAAAAGCTAACTTGTTTAT
TGCAGCTTATAATGGTTACAAATAAAGCAATAGCATCACAAATTTCACAAATAAAGCATTTTTTTCACTG
CATTCTAGTTGTGGTTTGTCCAAACTCATCAATGTATCTTATCATGTCTGGATCCGCTGCATTAATGAAT
CGGCCAACGCGCGGGGAGAGGCGGTTTGCGTATTGGGCGCTCTTCCGCTTCCTCGCTCACTGACTCGCTG
CGCTCGGTCGTTCGGCTGCGGCGAGCGGTATCAGCTCACTCAAAGGCGGTAATACGGTTATCCACAGAAT
CAGGGGATAACGCAGGAAAGAACATGTGAGCAAAAGGCCAGCAAAAGGCCAGGAACCGTAAAAAGGCCGC
GTTGCTGGCGTTTTTCCATAGGCTCCGCCCCCCTGACGAGCATCACAAAAATCGACGCTCAAGTCAGAGG
TGGCGAAACCCGACAGGACTATAAAGATACCAGGCGTTTCCCCCTGGAAGCTCCCTCGTGCGCTCTCCTG
TTCCGACCCTGCCGCTTACCGGATACCTGTCCGCCTTTCTCCCTTCGGGAAGCGTGGCGCTTTCTCAATG
CTCACGCTGTAGGTATCTCAGTTCGGTGTAGGTCGTTCGCTCCAAGCTGGGCTGTGTGCACGAACCCCCC
GTTCAGCCCGACCGCTGCGCCTTATCCGGTAACTATCGTCTTGAGTCCAACCCGGTAAGACACGACTTAT
CGCCACTGGCAGCAGCCACTGGTAACAGGATTAGCAGAGCGAGGTATGTAGGCGGTGCTACAGAGTTCTT
GAAGTGGTGGCCTAACTACGGCTACACTAGAAGGACAGTATTTGGTATCTGCGCTCTGCTGAAGCCAGTT
ACCTTCGGAAAAAGAGTTGGTAGCTCTTGATCCGGCAAACAAACCACCGCTGGTAGCGGTGGTTTTTTTG
TTTGCAAGCAGCAGATTACGCGCAGAAAAAAAGGATCTCAAGAAGATCCTTTGATCTTTTCTACGGGGTC
TGACGCTCAGTGGAACGAAAACTCACGTTAAGGGATTTTGGTCATGAGATTATCAAAAAGGATCTTCACC
TAGATCCTTTTAAATTAAAAATGAAGTTTTAAATCAATCTAAAGTATATATGAGTAAACTTGGTCTGACA
GTTACCAATGCTTAATCAGTGAGGCACCTATCTCAGCGATCTGTCTATTTCGTTCATCCATAGTTGCCTG
ACTCCCCGTCGTGTAGATAACTACGATACGGGAGGGCTTACCATCTGGCCCCAGTGCTGCAATGATACCG
CGAGACCCACGCTCACCGGCTCCAGATTTATCAGCAATAAACCAGCCAGCCGGAAGGGCCGAGCGCAGAA
GTGGTCCTGCAACTTTATCCGCCTCCATCCAGTCTATTAATTGTTGCCGGGAAGCTAGAGTAAGTAGTTC
GCCAGTTAATAGTTTGCGCAACGTTGTTGCCATTGCTACAGGCATCGTGGTGTCACGCTCGTCGTTTGGT
ATGGCTTCATTCAGCTCCGGTTCCCAACGATCAAGGCGAGTTACATGATCCCCCATGTTGTGCAAAAAAG
CGGTTAGCTCCTTCGGTCCTCCGATCGTTGTCAGAAGTAAGTTGGCCGCAGTGTTATCACTCATGGTTAT
GGCAGCACTGCATAATTCTCTTACTGTCATGCCATCCGTAAGATGCTTTTCTGTGACTGGTGAGTACTCA
ACCAAGTCATTCTGAGAATAGTGTATGCGGCGACCGAGTTGCTCTTGCCCGGCGTCAATACGGGATAATA
CCGCGCCACATAGCAGAACTTTAAAAGTGCTCATCATTGGAAAACGTTCTTCGGGGCGAAAACTCTCAAG
GATCTTACCGCTGTTGAGATCCAGTTCGATGTAACCCACTCGTGCACCCAACTGATCTTCAGCATCTTTT
ACTTTCACCAGCGTTTCTGGGTGAGCAAAAACAGGAAGGCAAAATGCCGCAAAAAAGGGAATAAGGGCGA
CACGGAAATGTTGAATACTCATACTCTTCCTTTTTCAATATTATTGAAGCATTTATCAGGGTTATTGTCT
CATGAGCGGATACATATTTGAATGTATTTAGAAAAATAAACAAATAGGGGTTCCGCGCACATTTCCCCGA
AAAGTGCCACCTG
Features (pLannotate 1.2.2; 21 found; start..end, strand, type, name):
      4..383     +  enhancer       CMV enhancer: human cytomegalovirus immediate early enhancer
    386..661     +  promoter       chicken β-actin promoter: No description available
    662..1670    +  intron         chimeric intron: chimera between introns from chicken β-actin and rabbit β-globin
   1719..1755    +  misc_feature   MCS (fragment): multiple cloning site
   1835..2518    +  CDS            Apobec1: ABEC1_RAT - Experimental evidence at protein level: Swiss-Prot protein existence level 1. Catalytic component of the apolipoprotein B mRNA editing enzyme complex which is responsible for the postranscriptional editing of a CAA codon for Gln to a UAA codon for stop in the APOB mRNA. May also play a role in the epigenetic regulation of gene expression by participating in DNA demethylation. From Rattus norvegicus (Rat).
   2519..2592    +  CDS            ABE(7.10) (fragment): adenine base editor comprising wild-type E. coli TadA fused to the evolved TadA*(7.10) mutant (Gaudelli et al., 2017)
   2615..6295    +  CDS            LbCpf1: CRISPR-associated protein from Lachnospiraceae bacterium ND2006 (Zetsche et al., 2015)
   6326..6574    +  CDS            UGI: UNGI_BPPB2 - Experimental evidence at protein level: Swiss-Prot protein existence level 1. This protein binds specifically and reversibly to the host uracil-DNA glycosylase, preventing removal of uracil residues from PBS2 DNA by the host uracil-excision repair system. From Bacillus phage PBS2 (Bacteriophage PBS2).
   6620..6691    +  CDS            HBB (fragment): HBB_PONPY - Experimental evidence at transcript level: Swiss-Prot protein existence level 2. Involved in oxygen transport from the lung to the various peripheral tissues. From Pongo pygmaeus (Bornean orangutan).
   6762..6817    +  polyA_signal   β-globin poly(A) signal: rabbit β-globin polyadenylation signal (Gil and Proudfoot, 1987)
   7200..7216    -  protein_bind   lac operator: The lac repressor binds to the lac operator to inhibit transcription in E. coli. This inhibition can be relieved by adding lactose or isopropyl-β-D-thiogalactopyranoside (IPTG). lac repressor encoded by lacI
   7224..7254    -  promoter       lac promoter: promoter for the E. coli lac operon
   7269..7290    -  protein_bind   CAP binding site: CAP binding activates transcription in the presence of cAMP. E. coli catabolite activator protein
   7303..7342    -  CDS            lacI (fragment): lac repressor; lacI; The lac repressor binds to the lac operator to inhibit transcription in E. coli. This inhibition can be relieved by adding lactose or isopropyl-β-D-thiogalactopyranoside (IPTG).
   7349..7371    +  promoter       SV40 promoter (fragment): SV40 enhancer and early promoter
   7395..7530    +  rep_origin     SV40 ori: SV40 origin of replication
   7550..7684    +  polyA_signal   SV40 poly(A) signal: SV40 polyadenylation signal
   7686..7740    -  CDS            lacI (fragment): lac repressor; lacI; The lac repressor binds to the lac operator to inhibit transcription in E. coli. This inhibition can be relieved by adding lactose or isopropyl-β-D-thiogalactopyranoside (IPTG).
   7923..8511    -  rep_origin     ori: high-copy-number ColE1/pMB1/pBR322/pUC origin of replication
   8682..9542    -  CDS            AmpR: β-lactamase; bla; confers resistance to ampicillin, carbenicillin, and related antibiotics
   9543..9647    -  promoter       AmpR promoter: bla
