>Addgene plasmid #114086 | pCAG-NLS(SV40)x2-rAPOBEC1-gs-XTEN-gs-hdLbCas12a(D832A)-gs-UGI-NLS(SV40)(LbBE1.4) (RTW1293) | addgene full sequence | sequence record 231034 | Addgene Partial NGS Result
GGGGGGGCGCGCCMGGGGGGGGGGGGGGGGGGGGGGGGGGGGGGGGGGGGRGGGGGGGGGGGGGGGGGGG
CAGCCAATCAGAGCGGCGCGCTCCGAAAGTTTCCTTTTATGGCGAGGCGGCGGCGGCGGCGGCCCTATAA
AAAGCGAAGCGCGCGGCGGGCGGGAGTCGCTGCGCGCTGCCTTCGCCCCGTGCCCCGCTCCGCCGCCGCC
TCGCGCCGCCCGCCCCGGCTCTGACTGACCGCGTTACTCCCACAGGTGAGCGGGCGGGACGGCCCTTCTC
CTCCGGGCTGTAATTAGCGCTTGGTTTAATGACGGCTTGTTTCTTTTCTGTGGCTGCGTGAAAGCCTTGA
GGGGCTCCGGGAGGGCCCTTTGTGCGGGGGGAGCGGCTCGGGGGGTGCGTGCGTGTGTGTGTGCGTGGGG
AGCGCCGCGTGCGGCTCCGCGCTGCCCGGCGGCTGTGAGCGCTGCGGGCGCGGCGCGGGGCTTTGTGCGC
TCCGCAGTGTGCGCGAGGGGAGCGCGGCCGGGGGCGGTGCCCCGCGGTGCGGGGGGGGCTGCGRGGGGAA
CAAAGGCTGCGTGCGGGGTGTGTGCGTGGGGGGGTGAGCAGGGGGTGTGGGCGCGTCGGTCGGGCTGCAA
CCCCCCCTGCACCCCCCTCCCCGAGTTGCTGAGCACGGCCCGGCTTCGGGTGCGGGGCTCCGTACGGGGC
GTGGCGCGGGGCTCGCCGTGCCGGGCGGGGGGTGGCGGCAGGTGGGGGTGCCGGGCGGGGCGGGGCCGCC
KCGGGCCGGGGAGGGCTCGGGGGRGGGGCGCGGCGGCCCCCGGRGCGCCGGCGGCTGTCGAGGCGCGGCG
AGCCGCAGCCATTGCCTTTTATGGTAATCGTGCGAGAGGGCGCAGGGACTTCCTTTGTCCCAAATCTGTG
CGGAGCCGAAATCTGGGAGGCGCCGCCGCACCCCCTCTAGCGGGCGCGGGGCGAAGCGGTGCGGCGCCGG
CAGGAAGGAAATGGGCGGGGAGGGCCTTCGTGCGTCGCCGCGCCGCCGTCCCCTTCTCCCTCTCCAGCCT
CGGGGCTGTCCGCGGGGGGACGGCTGCCTTCGGGGGGGACGGGGCAGGGCGGGGTTCGGCTTCTGGCGTG
TGACCGGCGGCTCTAGAGCCTCTGCTAACCATGTTCATGCCTTCTTCTTTTTCCTACAGCTCCTGGGCAA
CGTGCTGGTTATTGTGCTGTCTCATCATTTTGGCAAAGAATTCTGCAGTCGACGGTACCGCGGGCCCGGG
ATCCACCGGTCGCCACCATGGGCCCAAAGAAAAAGAGGAAAGTCGGCAGTGGACCTAAAAAGAAACGAAA
GGTTGGGTCAGGTAGCTCAGAGACTGGCCCAGTGGCTGTGGACCCCACATTGAGACGGCGGATCGAGCCC
CATGAGTTTGAGGTATTCTTCGATCCGAGAGAGCTCCGCAAGGAGACCTGCCTGCTTTACGAAATTAATT
GGGGGGGCCGGCACTCCATTTGGCGACATACATCACAGAACACTAACAAGCACGTCGAAGTCAACTTCAT
CGAGAAGTTCACGACAGAAAGATATTTCTGTCCGAACACAAGGTGCAGCATTACCTGGTTTCTCAGCTGG
AGCCCATGCGGCGAATGTAGTAGGGCCATCACTGAATTCCTGTCAAGGTATCCCCACGTCACTCTGTTTA
TTTACATCGCAAGGCTGTACCACCACGCTGACCCCCGCAATCGACAAGGCCTGCGGGATTTGATCTCTTC
AGGTGTGACTATCCAAATTATGACTGAGCAGGAGTCAGGATACTGCTGGAGAAACTTTGTGAATTATAGC
CCGAGTAATGAAGCCCACTGGCCTAGGTATCCCCATCTGTGGGTACGACTGTACGTTCTTGAACTGTACT
GCATCATACTGGGCCTGCCTCCTTGTCTCAACATTCTGAGAAGGAAGCAGCCACAGCTGACATTCTTTAC
CATCGCTCTTCAGTCTTGTCATTACCAGCGACTGCCCCCACACATTCTCTGGGCCACCGGGTTGAAATCT
GGTGGTTCTTCTGGTGGTTCTAGCGGCAGCGAGACTCCCGGGACCTCAGAGTCCGCCACACCCGAAAGTT
CCGGAGGGAGTAGCGGCGGGTCTAGCAAGCTGGAGAAGTTTACAAACTGCTACTCCCTGTCTAAGACCCT
GAGGTTCAAGGCCATCCCTGTGGGCAAGACCCAGGAGAACATCGACAATAAGCGGCTGCTGGTGGAGGAC
GAGAAGAGAGCCGAGGATTATAAGGGCGTGAAGAAGCTGCTGGATCGCTACTATCTGTCTTTTATCAACG
ACGTGCTGCACAGCATCAAGCTGAAGAATCTGAACAATTACATCAGCCTGTTCCGGAAGAAAACCAGAAC
CGAGAAGGAGAATAAGGAGCTGGAGAACCTGGAGATCAATCTGCGGAAGGAGATCGCCAAGGCCTTCAAG
GGCAACGAGGGCTACAAGTCCCTGTTTAAGAAGGATATCATCGAGACAATCCTGCCAGAGTTCCTGGACG
ATAAGGACGAGATCGCCCTGGTGAACAGCTTCAATGGCTTTACCACAGCCTTCACCGGCTTCTTTGATAA
CAGAGAGAATATGTTTTCCGAGGAGGCCAAGAGCACATCCATCGCCTTCAGGTGTATCAACGAGAATCTG
ACCCGCTACATCTCTAATATGGACATCTTCGAGAAGGTGGACGCCATCTTTGATAAGCACGAGGTGCAGG
AGATCAAGGAGAAGATCCTGAACAGCGACTATGATGTGGAGGATTTCTTTGAGGGCGAGTTCTTTAACTT
TGTGCTGACACAGGAGGGCATCGACGTGTATAACGCCATCATCGGCGGCTTCGTGACCGAGAGCGGCGAG
AAGATCAAGGGCCTGAACGAGTACATCAACCTGTATAATCAGAAAACCAAGCAGAAGCTGCCTAAGTTTA
AGCCACTGTATAAGCAGGTGCTGAGCGATCGGGAGTCTCTGAGCTTCTACGGCGAGGGCTATACATCCGA
TGAGGAGGTGCTGGAGGTGTTTAGAAACACCCTGAACAAGAACAGCGAGATCTTCAGCTCCATCAAGAAG
CTGGAGAAGCTGTTCAAGAATTTTGACGAGTACTCTAGCGCCGGCATCTTTGTGAAGAACGGCCCCGCCA
TCAGCACAATCTCCAAGGATATCTTCGGCGAGTGGAACGTGATCCGGGACAAGTGGAATGCCGAGTATGA
CGATATCCACCTGAAGAAGAAGGCCGTGGTGACCGAGAAGTACGAGGACGATCGGAGAAAGTCCTTCAAG
AAGATCGGCTCCTTTTCTCTGGAGCAGCTGCAGGAGTACGCCGACGCCGATCTGTCTGTGGTGGAGAAGC
TGAAGGAGATCATCATCCAGAAGGTGGATGAGATCTACAAGGTGTATGGCTCCTCTGAGAAGCTGTTCGA
CGCCGATTTTGTGCTGGAGAAGAGCCTGAAGAAGAACGACGCCGTGGTGGCCATCATGAAGGACCTGCTG
GATTCTGTGAAGAGCTTCGAGAATTACATCAAGGCCTTCTTTGGCGAGGGCAAGGAGACAAACAGGGACG
AGTCCTTCTATGGCGATTTTGTGCTGGCCTACGACATCCTGCTGAAGGTGGACCACATCTACGATGCCAT
CCGCAATTATGTGACCCAGAAGCCCTACTCTAAGGATAAGTTCAAGCTGTATTTTCAGAACCCTCAGTTC
ATGGGCGGCTGGGACAAGGATAAGGAGACAGACTATCGGGCCACCATCCTGAGATACGGCTCCAAGTACT
ATCTGGCCATCATGGATAAGAAGTACGCCAAGTGCCTGCAGAAGATCGACAAGGACGATGTGAACGGCAA
TTACGAGAAGATCAACTATAAGCTGCTGCCCGGCCCTAATAAGATGCTGCCAAAGGTGTTCTTTTCTAAG
AAGTGGATGGCCTACTATAACCCCAGCGAGGACATCCAGAAGATCTACAAGAATGGCACATTCAAGAAGG
GCGATATGTTTAACCTGAATGACTGTCACAAGCTGATCGACTTCTTTAAGGATAGCATCTCCCGGTATCC
AAAGTGGTCCAATGCCTACGATTTCAACTTTTCTGAGACAGAGAAGTATAAGGACATCGCCGGCTTTTAC
AGAGAGGTGGAGGAGCAGGGCTATAAGGTGAGCTTCGAGTCTGCCAGCAAGAAGGAGGTGGATAAGCTGG
TGGAGGAGGGCAAGCTGTATATGTTCCAGATCTATAACAAGGACTTTTCCGATAAGTCTCACGGCACACC
CAATCTGCACACCATGTACTTCAAGCTGCTGTTTGACGAGAACAATCACGGACAGATCAGGCTGAGCGGA
GGAGCAGAGCTGTTCATGAGGCGCGCCTCCCTGAAGAAGGAGGAGCTGGTGGTGCACCCAGCCAACTCCC
CTATCGCCAACAAGAATCCAGATAATCCCAAGAAAACCACAACCCTGTCCTACGACGTGTATAAGGATAA
GAGGTTTTCTGAGGACCAGTACGAGCTGCACATCCCAATCGCCATCAATAAGTGCCCCAAGAACATCTTC
AAGATCAATACAGAGGTGCGCGTGCTGCTGAAGCACGACGATAACCCCTATGTGATCGGCATCGCCAGGG
GCGAGCGCAATCTGCTGTATATCGTGGTGGTGGACGGCAAGGGCAACATCGTGGAGCAGTATTCCCTGAA
CGAGATCATCAACAACTTCAACGGCATCAGGATCAAGACAGATTACCACTCTCTGCTGGACAAGAAGGAG
AAGGAGAGGTTCGAGGCCCGCCAGAACTGGACCTCCATCGAGAATATCAAGGAGCTGAAGGCCGGCTATA
TCTCTCAGGTGGTGCACAAGATCTGCGAGCTGGTGGAGAAGTACGATGCCGTGATCGCCCTGGAGGACCT
GAACTCTGGCTTTAAGAATAGCCGCGTGAAGGTGGAGAAGCAGGTGTATCAGAAGTTCGAGAAGATGCTG
ATCGATAAGCTGAACTACATGGTGGACAAGAAGTCTAATCCTTGTGCAACAGGCGGCGCCCTGAAGGGCT
ATCAGATCACCAATAAGTTCGAGAGCTTTAAGTCCATGTCTACCCAGAACGGCTTCATCTTTTACATCCC
TGCCTGGCTGACATCCAAGATCGATCCATCTACCGGCTTTGTGAACCTGCTGAAAACCAAGTATACCAGC
ATCGCCGATTCCAAGAAGTTCATCAGCTCCTTTGACAGGATCATGTACGTGCCCGAGGAGGATCTGTTCG
AGTTTGCCCTGGACTATAAGAACTTCTCTCGCACAGACGCCGATTACATCAAGAAGTGGAAGCTGTACTC
CTACGGCAACCGGATCAGAATCTTCCGGAATCCTAAGAAGAACAACGTGTTCGACTGGGAGGAGGTGTGC
CTGACCAGCGCCTATAAGGAGCTGTTCAACAAGTACGGCATCAATTATCAGCAGGGCGATATCAGAGCCC
TGCTGTGCGAGCAGTCCGACAAGGCCTTCTACTCTAGCTTTATGGCCCTGATGAGCCTGATGCTGCAGAT
GCGGAACAGCATCACAGGCCGCACCGACGTGGATTTTCTGATCAGCCCTGTGAAGAACTCCGACGGCATC
TTCTACGATAGCCGGAACTATGAGGCCCAGGAGAATGCCATCCTGCCAAAGAACGCCGACGCCAATGGCG
CCTATAACATCGCCAGAAAGGTGCTGTGGGCCATCGGCCAGTTCAAGAAGGCCGAGGACGAGAAGCTGGA
TAAGGTGAAGATCGCCATCTCTAACAAGGAGTGGCTGGAGTACGCCCAGACCAGCGTGAAGCACTCTGGT
GGTTCTGGAGGATCTGGTGGTTCTACTAATCTGTCAGATATTATTGAAAAGGAGACCGGTAAGCAACTGG
TTATCCAGGAATCCATCCTCATGCTCCCAGAGGAGGTGGAAGAAGTCATTGGGAACAAGCCGGAAAGCGA
TATACTCGTGCACACCGCCTACGACGAGAGCACCGACGAGAATGTCATGCTTCTGACTAGCGACGCCCCT
GAATACAAGCCTTGGGCTCTGGTCATACAGGATAGCAACGGTGAGAACAAGATTAAGATGCTCTCTGGTG
GTTCTCCCAAGAAGAAGAGGAAAGTCTAAAGCGGCCGCACTCCTCAGGTGCAGGCTGCCTATCAGAAGGT
GGTGGCTGGTGTGGCCAATGCCCTGGCTCACAAATACCACTGAGATCTTTTTCCCTCTGCCAAAAATTAT
GGGGACATCATGAAGCCCCTTGAGCATCTGACTTCTGGCTAATAAAGGAAATTTATTTTCATTGCAATAG
TGTGTTGGAATTTTTTGTGTCTCTCACTCGGAAGGACATATGGGAGGGCAAATCATTTAAAACATCAGAA
TGAGTATTTGGTTTAGAGTTTGGCAACATATGCCCATATGCTGGCTGCCATGAACAAAGGTTGGCTATAA
AGAGGTCATCAGTATATGAAACAGCCCCCTGCTGTCCATTCCTTATTCCATAGAAAAGCCTTGACTTGAG
GTTAGATTTTTTTTATATTTTGTTTTGTGTTATTTTTTTCTTTAACATCCCTAAAATTTTCCTTACATGT
TTTACTAGCCAGATTTTTCCTCCTCTCCTGACTACTCCCAGTCATAGCTGTCCCTCTTCTCTTATGGAGA
TCCCTCGACCTGCAGCCCAAGCTTGGCGTAATCATGGTCATAGCTGTTTCCTGTGTGAAATTGTTATCCG
CTCACAATTCCACACAACATACGAGCCGGAAGCATAAAGTGTAAAGCCTGGGGTGCCTAATGAGTGAGCT
AACTCACATTAATTGCGTTGCGCTCACTGCCCGCTTTCCAGTCGGGAAACCTGTCGTGCCAGCGGATCCG
CATCTCAATTAGTCAGCAACCATAGTCCCGCCCCTAACTCCGCCCATCCCGCCCCTAACTCCGCCCAGTT
CCGCCCATTCTCCGCCCCATGGCTGACTAATTTTTTTTATTTATGCAGAGGCCGAGGCCGCCTCGGCCTC
TGAGCTATTCCAGAAGTAGTGAGGAGGCTTTTTTGGAGGCCTAGGCTTTTGCAAAAAGCTAACTTGTTTA
TTGCAGCTTATAATGGTTACAAATAAAGCAATAGCATCACAAATTTCACAAATAAAGCATTTTTTTCACT
GCATTCTAGTTGTGGTTTGTCCAAACTCATCAATGTATCTTATCATGTCTGGATCCGCTGCATTAATGAA
TCGGCCAACGCGCGGGGAGAGGCGGTTTGCGTATTGGGCGCTCTTCCGCTTCCTCGCTCACTGACTCGCT
GCGCTCGGTCGTTCGGCTGCGGCGAGCGGTATCAGCTCACTCAAAGGCGGTAATACGGTTATCCACAGAA
TCAGGGGATAACGCAGGAAAGAACATGTGAGCAAAAGGCCAGCAAAAGGCCAGGAACCGTAAAAAGGCCG
CGTTGCTGGCGTTTTTCCATAGGCTCCGCCCCCCTGACGAGCATCACAAAAATCGACGCTCAAGTCAGAG
GTGGCGAAACCCGACAGGACTATAAAGATACCAGGCGTTTCCCCCTGGAAGCTCCCTCGTGCGCTCTCCT
GTTCCGACCCTGCCGCTTACCGGATACCTGTCCGCCTTTCTCCCTTCGGGAAGCGTGGCGCTTTCTCATA
GCTCACGCTGTAGGTATCTCAGTTCGGTGTAGGTCGTTCGCTCCAAGCTGGGCTGTGTGCACGAACCCCC
CGTTCAGCCCGACCGCTGCGCCTTATCCGGTAACTATCGTCTTGAGTCCAACCCGGTAAGACACGACTTA
TCGCCACTGGCAGCAGCCACTGGTAACAGGATTAGCAGAGCGAGGTATGTAGGCGGTGCTACAGAGTTCT
TGAAGTGGTGGCCTAACTACGGCTACACTAGAAGAACAGTATTTGGTATCTGCGCTCTGCTGAAGCCAGT
TACCTTCGGAAAAAGAGTTGGTAGCTCTTGATCCGGCAAACAAACCACCGCTGGTAGCGGTGGTTTTTTT
GTTTGCAAGCAGCAGATTACGCGCAGAAAAAAAGGATCTCAAGAAGATCCTTTGATCTTTTCTACGGGGT
CTGACGCTCAGTGGAACGAAAACTCACGTTAAGGGATTTTGGTCATGAGATTATCAAAAAGGATCTTCAC
CTAGATCCTTTTAAATTAAAAATGAAGTTTTAAATCAATCTAAAGTATATATGAGTAAACTTGGTCTGAC
AGTTACCAATGCTTAATCAGTGAGGCACCTATCTCAGCGATCTGTCTATTTCGTTCATCCATAGTTGCCT
GACTCCCCGTCGTGTAGATAACTACGATACGGGAGGGCTTACCATCTGGCCCCAGTGCTGCAATGATACC
GCGAGACCCACGCTCACCGGCTCCAGATTTATCAGCAATAAACCAGCCAGCCGGAAGGGCCGAGCGCAGA
AGTGGTCCTGCAACTTTATCCGCCTCCATCCAGTCTATTAATTGTTGCCGGGAAGCTAGAGTAAGTAGTT
CGCCAGTTAATAGTTTGCGCAACGTTGTTGCCATTGCTACAGGCATCGTGGTGTCACGCTCGTCGTTTGG
TATGGCTTCATTCAGCTCCGGTTCCCAACGATCAAGGCGAGTTACATGATCCCCCATGTTGTGCAAAAAA
GCGGTTAGCTCCTTCGGTCCTCCGATCGTTGTCAGAAGTAAGTTGGCCGCAGTGTTATCACTCATGGTTA
TGGCAGCACTGCATAATTCTCTTACTGTCATGCCATCCGTAAGATGCTTTTCTGTGACTGGTGAGTACTC
AACCAAGTCATTCTGAGAATAGTGTATGCGGCGACCGAGTTGCTCTTGCCCGGCGTCAATACGGGATAAT
ACCGCGCCACATAGCAGAACTTTAAAAGTGCTCATCATTGGAAAACGTTCTTCGGGGCGAAAACTCTCAA
GGATCTTACCGCTGTTGAGATCCAGTTCGATGTAACCCACTCGTGCACCCAACTGATCTTCAGCATCTTT
TACTTTCACCAGCGTTTCTGGGTGAGCAAAAACAGGAAGGCAAAATGCCGCAAAAAAGGGAATAAGGGCG
ACACGGAAATGTTGAATACTCATACTCTTCCTTTTTCAATATTATTGAAGCATTTATCAGGGTTATTGTC
TCATGAGCGGATACATATTTGAATGTATTTAGAAAAATAAACAAATAGGGGTTCCGCGCACATTTCCCCG
AAAAGTGCCACCTGGGTCGACATTGATTATTGACTAGTTATTAATAGTAATCAATTACGGGGTCATTAGT
TCATAGCCCATATATGGAGTTCCGCGTTACATAACTTACGGTAAATGGCCCGCCTGGCTGACCGCCCAAC
GACCCCCGCCCATTGACGTCAATAATGACGTATGTTCCCATAGTAACGCCAATAGGGACTTTCCATTGAC
GTCAATGGGTGGAGTATTTACGGTAAACTGCCCACTTGGCAGTACATCAAGTGTATCATATGCCAAGTAC
GCCCCCTATTGACGTCAATGACGGTAAATGGCCCGCCTGGCATTATGCCCAGTACATGACCTTATGGGAC
TTTCCTACTTGGCAGTACATCTACGTATTAGTCATCGCTATTACCATGGTCGAGGTGAGCCCCACGTTCT
GCTTCACTCTCCCCATCTCCCCCCCCTCCCCACCCCCAATTTTGTATTTATTTATTTTTTAATTATTTTG
TGCAGCGATGGGGGCGGGGGGGGGG
Features (pLannotate 1.2.2; 24 found; start..end, strand, type, name):
     15..36      +  promoter       chicken β-actin promoter (fragment): No description available
     46..67      +  promoter       chicken β-actin promoter (fragment): No description available
     69..162     +  promoter       chicken β-actin promoter (fragment): contains a 21-bp deletion relative to the standard chicken β-actin promoter
    163..1179    +  intron         chimeric intron: chimera between introns from chicken β-actin and rabbit β-globin
   1228..1264    +  misc_feature   MCS (fragment): multiple cloning site
   1344..2027    +  CDS            Apobec1: ABEC1_RAT - Experimental evidence at protein level: Swiss-Prot protein existence level 1. Catalytic component of the apolipoprotein B mRNA editing enzyme complex which is responsible for the postranscriptional editing of a CAA codon for Gln to a UAA codon for stop in the APOB mRNA. May also play a role in the epigenetic regulation of gene expression by participating in DNA demethylation. From Rattus norvegicus (Rat).
   2028..2101    +  CDS            ABE(7.10) (fragment): adenine base editor comprising wild-type E. coli TadA fused to the evolved TadA*(7.10) mutant (Gaudelli et al., 2017)
   2124..5804    +  CDS            LbCpf1: CRISPR-associated protein from Lachnospiraceae bacterium ND2006 (Zetsche et al., 2015)
   5835..6083    +  CDS            UGI: UNGI_BPPB2 - Experimental evidence at protein level: Swiss-Prot protein existence level 1. This protein binds specifically and reversibly to the host uracil-DNA glycosylase, preventing removal of uracil residues from PBS2 DNA by the host uracil-excision repair system. From Bacillus phage PBS2 (Bacteriophage PBS2).
   6129..6200    +  CDS            HBB (fragment): HBB_PONPY - Experimental evidence at transcript level: Swiss-Prot protein existence level 2. Involved in oxygen transport from the lung to the various peripheral tissues. From Pongo pygmaeus (Bornean orangutan).
   6271..6326    +  polyA_signal   β-globin poly(A) signal: rabbit β-globin polyadenylation signal (Gil and Proudfoot, 1987)
   6711..6727    -  protein_bind   lac operator: The lac repressor binds to the lac operator to inhibit transcription in E. coli. This inhibition can be relieved by adding lactose or isopropyl-β-D-thiogalactopyranoside (IPTG). lac repressor encoded by lacI
   6735..6765    -  promoter       lac promoter: promoter for the E. coli lac operon
   6780..6801    -  protein_bind   CAP binding site: CAP binding activates transcription in the presence of cAMP. E. coli catabolite activator protein
   6814..6853    -  CDS            lacI (fragment): lac repressor; lacI; The lac repressor binds to the lac operator to inhibit transcription in E. coli. This inhibition can be relieved by adding lactose or isopropyl-β-D-thiogalactopyranoside (IPTG).
   6860..6882    +  promoter       SV40 promoter (fragment): SV40 enhancer and early promoter
   6906..7041    +  rep_origin     SV40 ori: SV40 origin of replication
   7061..7195    +  polyA_signal   SV40 poly(A) signal: SV40 polyadenylation signal
   7197..7251    -  CDS            lacI (fragment): lac repressor; lacI; The lac repressor binds to the lac operator to inhibit transcription in E. coli. This inhibition can be relieved by adding lactose or isopropyl-β-D-thiogalactopyranoside (IPTG).
   7434..8022    -  rep_origin     ori: high-copy-number ColE1/pMB1/pBR322/pUC origin of replication
   8193..9053    -  CDS            AmpR: β-lactamase; bla; confers resistance to ampicillin, carbenicillin, and related antibiotics
   9054..9158    -  promoter       AmpR promoter: bla
   9189..9568    +  enhancer       CMV enhancer: human cytomegalovirus immediate early enhancer
   9570..6       +  promoter       chicken β-actin promoter (fragment) (across the origin): contains a 21-bp deletion relative to the standard chicken β-actin promoter
