[The description below was written by a language model from this plasmid's Addgene catalogue record and pLannotate feature annotations shown in this document.]
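Description:
pCAG-NLS(SV40)x2-rAPOBEC1-gs-XTEN-gs-hdLbCas12a(D832A)-gs-UGI-NLS(SV40), also called LbBE1.4 or RTW1293, is a mammalian expression plasmid built on the pCAG-CFP backbone that encodes a Cas12a-based cytosine base editor. It is maintained in E. coli as a high-copy plasmid through a ColE1/pUC-type origin and selected with ampicillin via the β-lactamase gene. Backbone remnants include lac promoter/operator fragments, an SV40 origin of replication and an SV40 polyadenylation signal. No mammalian selection marker is annotated.

Expression is driven by the CAG promoter, made up of the CMV immediate-early enhancer, the chicken β-actin promoter and a chimeric β-actin/β-globin intron, and the transcript ends at a rabbit β-globin poly(A) signal. The single open reading frame is a synthetic, human codon-optimized fusion. Two N-terminal SV40 nuclear localization signals precede the rat APOBEC1 cytidine deaminase. A glycine-serine/XTEN linker joins this to LbCas12a (LbCpf1, from Lachnospiraceae bacterium ND2006) carrying the D832A mutation that inactivates its DNase activity. A further linker connects to the phage PBS2 uracil glycosylase inhibitor (UGI), followed by a C-terminal SV40 NLS. The short stretch the annotation software labels as an ABE(7.10) fragment lies where the linker is expected and probably reflects shared linker sequence rather than any adenine deaminase content. In this design, the catalytically dead Cas12a brings the deaminase to a crRNA-specified site to convert cytosine to uracil, while UGI blocks uracil excision so that the edit is retained. The plasmid does not encode a crRNA, which must be supplied separately.

The two sequence records, a depositor sequence of 9,673 nt and a repository sequence of 9,685 nt labelled as a partial NGS result, show the same feature order from different start points. In the repository record the β-actin promoter is annotated as fragments.
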