Addgene plasmid #114086: pCAG-NLS(SV40)x2-rAPOBEC1-gs-XTEN-gs-hdLbCas12a(D832A)-gs-UGI-NLS(SV40)(LbBE1.4) (RTW1293)
Purpose: CAG promoter expression plasmid for human codon optimized LbBE1.4
Depositing lab: Keith Joung & Benjamin Kleinstiver. Depositing organization: Massachusetts General Hospital. Publication: Engineered CRISPR-Cas12a variants with increased activities and improved targeting ranges for gene, epigenetic and base editing. Kleinstiver BP, Sousa AA, Walton RT, Tak YE, Hsu JY, Clement K, Welch MM, Horng JE, Malagon-Lopez J, Scarfo I, Maus MV, Pinello L, Aryee MJ, Joung JK. Nat Biotechnol. 2019 Feb 11. pii: 10.1038/s41587-018-0011-0. doi: 10.1038/s41587-018-0011-0. PubMed 30742127.
Backbone
  Vector backbone: pCAG-CFP
  Backbone manufacturer: Cepko Lab (Addgene plasmid #11179)
  Vector type: Mammalian Expression
Growth in bacteria
  Bacterial resistance: Ampicillin, 100 μg/mL
  Growth temperature: 37°C
  Growth strain: DH5alpha
  Copy number: High Copy
Gene/Insert
  Gene/Insert name: human codon optimized DNase-inactive (D832A) LbCas12a fused to N-terminal rAPOBEC1 and C-terminal UGI (LbBE1.4) (alt name: RTW1293)
  Species: Synthetic
  Mutation: D832A
  Promoter: CAG
  Tag / fusion protein: 2x SV40 NLS (N terminal on insert); SV40 NLS (C terminal on insert)
  Cloning method: Gibson Cloning
  Sequencing primers: 5′ pCAGGS-5; 3′ bglob-pA-R
Terms and licenses: Academic/Nonprofit Terms; Industry Terms: Not Available to Industry
How to cite: pCAG-NLS(SV40)x2-rAPOBEC1-gs-XTEN-gs-hdLbCas12a(D832A)-gs-UGI-NLS(SV40)(LbBE1.4) (RTW1293) was a gift from Keith Joung & Benjamin Kleinstiver (Addgene plasmid # 114086 ; http://n2t.net/addgene:114086 ; RRID:Addgene_114086)
